>Addgene plasmid #185431 | LDB34 | addgene full sequence | sequence record 367534 | Addgene Partial NGS Result
TCGCGCGTTTCGGTGATGACGGTGAAAACCTCTGACACATGCAGCTCCCGGAGACGGTCACAGCTTGTCT
GTAAGCGGATGCCGGGAGCAGACAAGCCCGTCAGGGCGCGTCAGCGGGTGTTGGCGGGTGTCGGGGCTGG
CTTAACTATGCGGCATCAGAGCAGATTGTACTGAGAGTGCACCATAGATCACGACATTACTATATATATA
ATATAGGAAGCATTTAATAGAACAGCATCGTAATATATGTGTACTTTGCAGTTATGACGCCAGATGGCAG
TAGTGGAAGATATTCTTTATTGAAAAATAGCTTGTCACCTTACGTACAATCTTGATCCGGAGCTTTTCTT
TTTTTGCCGATTAAGAATTAATTCGGTCGAAAAAAGAAAAGGAGAGGGCCAAGAGGGAGGGCATTGGTGA
CTATTGAGCACGTGAGTATACGTGATTAAGCACACAAAGGCAGCTTGGAGTATGTCTGTTATTAATTTCA
CAGGTAGTTCTGGTCCATTGGTGAAAGTTTGCGGCTTGCAGAGCACAGAGGCCGCAGAATGTGCTCTAGA
TTCCGATGCTGACTTGCTGGGTATTATATGTGTGCCCAATAGAAAGAGAACAATTGACCCGGTTATTGCA
AGGAAAATTTCAAGTCTTGTAAAAGCATATAAAAATAGTTCAGGCACTCCGAAATACTTGGTTGGCGTGT
TTCGTAATCAACCTAAGGAGGATGTTTTGGCTCTGGTCAATGATTACGGCATTGATATCGTCCAACTGCA
TGGAGATGAGTCGTGGCAAGAATACCAAGAGTTCCTCGGTTTGCCAGTTATTAAAAGACTCGTATTTCCA
AAAGACTGCAACATACTACTCAGTGCAGCTTCACAGAAACCTCATTCGTTTATTCCCTTGTTTGATTCAG
AAGCAGGTGGGACAGGTGAACTTTTGGATTGGAACTCGATTTCTGACTGGGTTGGAAGGCAAGAGAGCCC
CGAAAGCTTACATTTTATGTTAGCTGGTGGACTGACGCCAGAAAATGTTGGTGATGCGCTTAGATTAAAT
GGCGTTATTGGTGTTGATGTAAGCGGAGGTGTGGAGACAAATGGTGTAAAAGACTCTAACAAAATAGCAA
ATTTCGTCAAAAATGCTAAGAAATAGGTTATTACTGAGTAGTATTTATTTAAGTATTGTTTGTGCACTTG
CCGATCTATGCGGTGTGAAATACCGCACAGATGCGTAAGGAGAAAATACCGCATCAGGAAATTGTAAGCG
TTAATATTTTGTTAAAATTCGCGTTAAATTTTTGTTAAATCAGCTCATTTTTTAACCAATAGGCCGAAAT
CGGCAAAATCCCTTATAAATCAAAAGAATAGACCGAGATAGGGT
[37 nt withheld, positions 1375-1411]
AAAGAACGTGGACTCCAACGTCAAAGG
[49 nt withheld, positions 1439-1487]
T
[91 nt withheld, positions 1489-1579]
G
[124 nt withheld, positions 1581-1704]
CCATTCGCCATTCAGGCTGCGCAACTGTTGGGAAGGGCGATCGGTGCGGGCCTCTTCGCTATTACGCCAG
CTGGCGAAAGGGGGATGTGCTGCAAGGCGATTAAGTTGGGTAACGCCAGGGTTTTCCCAGTCACGACGTT
GTAAAACGACGGCCAGTGAATTGTAATACGACTCACTATAGGGCGAATTGGAGCTCCACCGCGGTGGCGG
CCGCTCTAGAACTAGTGGATCCAAGCTTATCGATTTCGAACCCGGGGTACCGAATTCATCAGTGAACTCT
TCATCATTCAAAAACACCCAATCATAGTTGAACTTGGAGTTAAATCTATCTTCCACGGATTTAATAGACT
CAGCCAACGAATATAGATCTCTATTACGCACTAGAGTGACAAAAGTGGCCTTTTCCCGAGGACCGGTATA
CTTTGGTAGTTCCACTTTCGAGTATTTATAGCCCGAGCCGGAAGATAGCACGGTACTGTACTTTGGGCTT
GGGGCAGAGCCTCTCGCATACTGAGCTCCATGAAAGAACACATACACAGTAAACACGGCGACCAGAAGAA
GTCCTAATTTTTTGTAAACAGGCTGCTTGCTAGCTGGGATCATAATCTTCGCCATTTTGGTTATTGACTC
TATCCCTTAAAAACTCTTCTGATGGAGTACTTTACTTCGATTGCTTAACGAAATCTTTGTGAGGAAAAAG
ATATCTCTTAAAATTAGAAAGTACAATAGTCTAGCGTATTATACTAAGAATCTGCAAAAAAGAAGCAAGA
AGGCACCACCTATTATAGACCTTTGACACGAAGTCTCTCTGGAGTGCTTTGGCCTACGTGTGCGGTACTC
GTTTACATGGGACAACCACGGTTTTTTTTTTGGTGTTACTGGAGGTATACAGTGCGTATATCCACTTGTA
CGACAAGAGATTTACACTACACCGCGTAAAGAAAACGCCGACACCAAATATAAGTCACGTGTATGCAAAG
CCTATTTTATGCCCTAATTTTCAAGCCCCGGTTTTTACGCCCTAGTTTTTATATTTAGGGTTTGTCGTTG
CACGTGATCAATGGTTCGTATTATGTGACATTGAAATGCTTTTTCATTTTAATTTTTTTCTTTGACGAAA
TTTCGTAATGTCAAGAAACACTTAAAGAAAATAAGTGATGAGGAACTCAATAAGGACACTACGTAGCGGT
GCAAATACGATAGGATATTAGCCTCGAAAGGGTTATAGGGACAGAGAGTGAGCGACAATTTTTAGTCATT
CATGTCTTCAAACACTTCTTCTGTGATGTCTTCTCCACGTGTCGAAAAGAGATCGTTTTCTTCCACTTTA
AAATCATTCTTCACAAACCCCAATAAAAAACGGCCATCGAGCAAGAAAGTTTTCAGTTCAAACCTCTCAT
ACGCGAATCATTTGGAGGAATCAGATGTTGAAGACACACTGCATGTTAATAAGAGAAAGAGGGTGTCCGG
TACATCACAGCATAGCGACAGCTTAACTCAGAACAACAATAATGCGCCAATTATAATATATGGAACCGAA
AACACTGAGAGACCGCCGCTTTTGCCAATTTTGCCCATTCAAAGACTGAGGTTATTAAGGGAGAAGCAGA
GGGTGAGAAATATGCGTGAGCTTGGATTAATTCAATCAACTGAATTTCCATCTATTACATCGTCGGTTAT
ATTGGGCTCTCAAAGTAAAAGCGATGAGGGAGGATCGTACCTATGCACATCATCTACTCCTTCCCCTATT
AAAAACGGTTCTTGCACTAGGCAGTTGGCCGGAAAAAGCGGTGAAGACACCAATGTTGGACTACCCATTC
TCAAATCATTGAAAAATAGATCCAATAGAAAAAGGTTTCATAGTCAGTCAAAGGGGACCGTGTGGTCAGC
AAATTTTGAATATGATTTGTCAGAATATGACGCTATACAAAAAAAGGATAACAAGGATAAGGAAGGTAAC
GCTGGCGGTGATCAGAAGACAAGCGAGAATAGAAATAATATTAAGAGTAGTATTTCAAATGGCAATCTGG
CTACAGGCCCTAACCTGACAAGCGAAATTGAAGACCTACGTGCAGACATCAACTCTAATAGGTTATCGAA
TCCTCAAAAAAATCTACTTTTAAAAGGACCAGCTTCCACAGTTGCAAAAACTGCCCCTATTCAGGAGAGC
TTTGTTCCCAATTCAGAGCGCTCTGGTACGCCTACGTTAAAGAAAAATATTGAGCCCAAAAAGGACAAAG
AAAGTATTGTTTTGCCCACCGTAGGTTTTGACTTTATCAAGGACAATGAGACTCCATCTAAGAAAACTTC
TCCTAAGGCAACTTCTTCTGCAGGTGCAGTCTTTAAATCGAGTGTAGAAATGGGAAAAACCGATAAGTCA
ACGAAAACTGCCGAGGCGCCTACCTTATCATTCAATTTTAGCCAAAAGGCTAATAAAACTAAGGCTGTCG
ACAATACTGTCCCTTCCACAACTTTATTCAATTTTGGTGGTAAATCAGATACCGTTACTTCTGCCAGTCA
ACCTTTTAAATTTGGAAAGACATCCGAAAAAAGTGAAAATCATACAGAATCAGACGCGCCTCCAAAATCA
ACTGCTCCAATATTTTCTTTTGGTAAACAAGAAGAGAATGGTGATGAAGGTGATGATGAAAATGAGCCCA
AAAGAAAAAGGCGTTTACCTGTTAGCGAGGATACAAACACCAAGCCTTTATTCGATTTCGGCAAGACCGG
TGATCAAAAGGAGACCAAAAAGGGAGAGTCAGAAAAGGACGCATCAGGGAAACCAAGCTTTGTCTTTGGT
GCAAGTGATAAGCAAGCTGAAGGTACACCATTATTTACATTCGGAAAAAAAGCTGATGTAACAAGCAATA
TTGACTCCTCTGCACAATTTACCTTTGGTAAAGCCGCCACCGCGAAAGAAACACACACCAAACCATCTGA
GACACCTGCCACAATAGTCAAGAAGCCTACTTTTACTTTTGGGCAGTCAACAAGTGAAAATAAGATCTCT
GAGGGAAGTGCGAAACCTACATTCTCTTTCTCTAAGTCAGAGGAGGAACGTAAGAGTAGTCCAATTTCAA
ACGAAGCAGCTAAACCCTCGTTTTCGTTTCCGGGCAAGCCTGTTGATGTTCAAGCACCGACGGATGATAA
GACTCTCAAGCCAACTTTTTCTTTTACTGAACCTGCTCAAAAAGATTCATCTGTTGTTTCGGAACCTAAA
AAGCCCTCCTTTACGTTTGCGTCTTCAAAAACCTCACAACCAAAGCCATTGTTTTCATTTGGTAAGTCAG
ATGCAGCTAAAGAACCACCAGGCTCTAACACCTCATTTTCTTTCACTAAACCTCCTGCTAATGAGACAGA
TAAAAGACCTACACCGCCATCTTTCACCTTTGGCGGTTCCACAACAAATAATACAACAACCACTAGCACA
AAACCATCTTTTAGTTTTGGGGCTCCCGAGTCGATGAAGTCGACAGCAAGTACAGCGGCAGCAAATACGG
AGAAGCTATCAAATGGCTTTTCCTTTACAAAGTTCAATCACAATAAAGAAAAGTCAAACTCTCCAACTTC
TTTCTTCGATGGTTCTGCTTCCTCAACGCCGATTCCTGTCTTGGGTAAGCCAACAGACGCTACTGGTAAT
ACAACATCTAAATCTGCATTTTCATTCGGTACTGCTAACACCAATGGTACCAATGCCTCAGCAAACTCCA
CATCATTCTCGTTTAACGCCCCTGCTACTGGTAACGGCACAACTACTACTTCCAATACCTCAGGAACCAA
TATAGCGGGTACATTTAACGTAGGAAAACCGGATCAAAGTATCGCTAGTGGCAATACGAATGGAGCGGGC
TCGGCATTTGGCTTTTCGAGCTCAGGAACAGCAGCAACTGGTGCAGCTTCTAATCAATCTTCATTTAATT
TTGGAAACAATGGTGCAGGGGGTCTCAATCCTTTTACATCAGCAACTTCGTCAACTAATGCTAATGCTGG
TTTATTCAATAAACCTCCTTCCACGAATGCACAAAATGTCAATGTTCCCTCTGCTTTTAATTTTACGGGA
AATAATTCAACGCCTGGTGGCGGCTCTGTATTTAATATGAACGGCAACACTAATGCTAATACGGTGTTTG
CCGGCTCTAATAACCAACCACATCAATCGCAAACCCCATCTTTCAATACAAACAGCTCATTCACGCCATC
AACAGTTCCTAATATTAATTTTAGCGGATTGAATGGCGGAATTACTAATACCGCGACCAATGCATTAAGG
CCAAGTGATATATTTGGTGCGAATGCTGCCTCTGGTTCCAATTCAAACGTAACAAATCCATCATCCATTT
TTGGGGGGGCAGGTGGTGTGCCGACAACTTCTTTTGGGCAGCCGCTGAAGGATATATATTCCTATATTCC
TTCAACTTATACACTGCATATGAAACTTCTTGAGAAGTTTTAAATAATTGGTCTTTTTTTTAATCGGGTA
CAGGCGAGATAATGGATACCTGTTCTAGGGTAGGCAAATTTGGAGGCAAGAGCCCAAAATTGTTTTGTTT
TGACCTGGTTTCTCTCAGTTAACATATTATGAATAGCATCTTACAAATAATTTACGAGTGAAACTTTCGA
TCTGCAAAGCGCTCCTTTTTTCTTTCCGAAAAAATACAGTAAAATAAGGTCTAGTACACAGCCTGATCTA
CAATTAGTGTTCTTTTCTGTTTACTTCGATCAGCTGTTTAGCTTTGCCACTTTTCTAGTAGCTCCACACG
CTGTGAAAGTAACGAGACATAGAAGTCACGGATGGATTTGAAAAGGGATTGGTTACGATGGAAAATTACA
ATAGGTAGTGGGCCTGGCAGTATTGTGCTGGATTTCCCATCATTTTTGGTAGGGTGCGTATTCACAACAA
TGATGGGGCCAATATTACAGAAGCTTATAGGTAAACTTTTGGTAGGTTTAATAACGGTATGCAAATTCTT
AGTTATTATTGGAAGCATTGTCTTCGTTATCGGAGTTGCATCAAAGAAATACACATATGACGATTTCAAA
GTAAGTATAAAAAGATCAGGAGAGCCAGGGGAATCACATGATATGAGGACTGAACCAAAAAGAACTGCGA
AAACGGCAACTGTTCCAATGGAGAAAGACGAGGGCGTAGGTTCTTATAATTATTTTGAAATACCTATAAC
GAAAGAAACATCTACAATTCCTTATATTAATTGTGATGGCACGAGCTCACTTAGAAAGCCACCCAACGGT
CCATCAAGCGTAGGCTTATCTAACTCCAACAGATACGAAAATTTTATAAACATGGCACGACATAAATAAA
TGTTTGTATGGCAACCTGTCGATTTAGCGGCAATCATACGGCGGTGAAAAAGTATGTAACTATGCATAGT
TGTCATAAAATTTATTTGATTCAGATCTTTGCAAAAAGTATTTTTTTTGGAATTTGGAGTTTTTATTATC
TTATTGTGCTATAAAATAAACAAAGTTGTTACTAACTAATAATAAAGATTTAGATATTATTATATTAACT
AATGAGTTTCACTTGGAATTTCGAAAACAATTTGCTTACCAGTCAATTTGTTGTAAACAGCTTGGAAAGA
TTCCAATTTGTAGTCGATTTGTTGGACATCCTTTGAGTCTAACAAAACCTTTTGGATCTTGTTACCACCA
ACCAAATATCTAACTCTCTTACCAACGATTTCAGTTGGGAAGACTAAGTCTTCCAAGATCTTGTCATGAA
CAGCAGTCAAGGTTCTGGATCTTGGTCTCTTTTGGACTTGTCTAGATGTTCTAGATGGCTTTGGCAAGAT
TCTTCTTTCAGCCAAGAAGATGACATGACGGTCTTGGAATTCCTCGAGGGGGGGCCCGGTACCAGCTTTT
GTTCCCTTTAGTGAGGGTTAATTTCGAGCTTGGCGTAATCATGGTCATAGCTGTTTCCTGTGTGAAATTG
TTATCCGCTCACAATTCCACACAACATACGAGCCGGAAGCATAAAGTGTAAAGCCTGGGGTGCCTAATGA
GTGAGCTAACTCACATTAATTGCGTTGCGCTCACTGCCCGCTTTCCAGTCGGGAAACCTGTCGTGCCAGC
TGCATTAATGAATCGGCCAACGCGCGGGGAGAGGCGGTTTGCGTATTGGGCGCTCTTCCGCTTCCTCGCT
CACTGACTCGCTGCGCTCGGTCGTTCGGCTGCGGCGAGCGGTATCAGCTCACTCAAAGGCGGTAATACGG
TTATCCACAGAATCAGGGGATAACGCAGGAAAGAACATGTGAGCAAAAGGCCAGCAAAAGGCCAGGAACC
GTAAAAAGGCCGCGTTGCTGGCGTTTTTCCATAGGCTCCGCCCCCCTGACGAGCATCACAAAAATCGACG
CTCAAGTCAGAGGTGGCGAAACCCGACAGGACTATAAAGATACCAGGCGTTTCCCCCTGGAAGCTCCCTC
GTGCGCTCTCCTGTTCCGACCCTGCCGCTTACCGGATACCTGTCCGCCTTTCTCCCTTCGGGAAGCGTGG
CGCTTTCTCATAGCTCACGCTGTAGGTATCTCAGTTCGGTGTAGGTCGTTCGCTCCAAGCTGGGCTGTGT
GCACGAACCCCCCGTTCAGCCCGACCGCTGCGCCTTATCCGGTAACTATCGTCTTGAGTCCAACCCGGTA
AGACACGACTTATCGCCACTGGCAGCAGCCACTGGTAACAGGATTAGCAGAGCGAGGTATGTAGGCGGTG
CTACAGAGTTCTTGAAGTGGTGGCCTAACTACGGCTACACTAGAAGAACAGTATTTGGTATCTGCGCTCT
GCTGAAGCCAGTTACCTTCGGAAAAAGAGTTGGTAGCTCTTGATCCGGCAAACAAACCACCGCTGGTAGC
GGTGGTTTTTTTGTTTGCAAGCAGCAGATTACGCGCAGAAAAAAAGGATCTCAAGAAGATCCTTTGATCT
TTTCTACGGGGTCTGACGCTCAGTGGAACGAAAACTCACGTTAAGGGATTTTGGTCATGAGATTATCAAA
AAGGATCTTCACCTAGATCCTTTTAAATTAAAAATGAAGTTTTAAATCAATCTAAAGTATATATGAGTAA
ACTTGGTCTGACAGTTACCAATGCTTAATCAGTGAGGCACCTATCTCAGCGATCTGTCTATTTCGTTCAT
CCATAGTTGCCTGACTCCCCGTCGTGTAGATAACTACGATACGGGAGGGCTTACCATCTGGCCCCAGTGC
TGCAATGATACCGCGAGACCCACGCTCACCGGCTCCAGATTTATCAGCAATAAACCAGCCAGCCGGAAGG
GCCGAGCGCAGAAGTGGTCCTGCAACTTTATCCGCCTCCATCCAGTCTATTAATTGTTGCCGGGAAGCTA
GAGTAAGTAGTTCGCCAGTTAATAGTTTGCGCAACGTTGTTGCCATTGCTACAGGCATCGTGGTGTCACG
CTCGTCGTTTGGTATGGCTTCATTCAGCTCCGGTTCCCAACGATCAAGGCGAGTTACATGATCCCCCATG
TTGTGCAAAAAAGCGGTTAGCTCCTTCGGTCCTCCGATCGTTGTCAGAAGTAAGTTGGCCGCAGTGTTAT
CACTCATGGTTATGGCAGCACTGCATAATTCTCTTACTGTCATGCCATCCGTAAGATGCTTTTCTGTGAC
TGGTGAGTACTCAACCAAGTCATTCTGAGAATAGTGTATGCGGCGACCGAGTTGCTCTTGCCCGGCGTCA
ATACGGGATAATACCGCGCCACATAGCAGAACTTTAAAAGTGCTCATCATTGGAAAACGTTCTTCGGGGC
GAAAACTCTCAAGGATCTTACCGCTGTTGAGATCCAGTTCGATGTAACCCACTCGTGCACCCAACTGATC
TTCAGCATCTTTTACTTTCACCAGCGTTTCTGGGTGAGCAAAAACAGGAAGGCAAAATGCCGCAAAAAAG
GGAATAAGGGCGACACGGAAATGTTGAATACTCATACTCTTCCTTTTTCAATATTATTGAAGCATTTATC
AGGGTTATTGTCTCATGAGCGGATACATATTTGAATGTATTTAGAAAAATAAACAAATAGGGGTTCCGCG
CACATTTCCCCGAAAAGTGCCACCTGGGTCCTTTTCATCACGTGCTATAAAAATAATTATAATTTAAATT
TTTTAATATAAATATATAAATTAAAAATAGAAAGTAAAAAAAGAAATTAAAGAAAAAATAGTTTTTGTTT
TCCGAAGATGTAAAAGACTCTAGGGGGATCGCCAACAAATACTACCTTTTATCTTGCTCTTCCTGCTCTC
AGGTATTAATGCCGAATTGTTTCATCTTGTCTGTGTAGAAGACCACACACGAAAATCCTGTGATTTTACA
TTTTACTTATCGTTAATCGAATGTATATCTATTTAATCTGCTTTTCTTGTCTAATAAATATATATGTAAA
GTACGCTTTTTGTTGAAATTTTTTAAACCTTTGTTTATTTTTTTTTCTTCATTCCGTAACTCTTCTACCT
TCTTTATTTACTTTCTAAAATCCAAATACAAAACATAAAAATAAATAAACACAGAGTAAATTCCCAAATT
ATTCCATCATTAAAAGATACGAGGCGCGTGTAAGTTACAGGCAAGCGATCCGTCTAAGAAACCATTATTA
TCATGACATTAACCTATAAAAATAGGCGTATCACGAGGCCCTTTCGTC
Features (pLannotate 1.2.2; 23 found; start..end, strand, type, name):
    137..186     +  misc_feature   bom (fragment): basis of mobility region from pBR322
    324..471     +  promoter       TRP1 promoter: S. cerevisiae TRP1
    472..1146    +  CDS            TRP1: phosphoribosylanthranilate isomerase, required for tryptophan biosynthesis; S. cerevisiae TRP1; yeast auxotrophic marker
   1197..1248    +  misc_feature   bom (fragment): basis of mobility region from pBR322
   1276..1704    -  rep_origin     f1 ori (sequence partly withheld): f1 bacteriophage origin of replication; arrow indicates direction of (+) strand synthesis
   1708..1865    -  CDS            lacZα (fragment): LacZα fragment of β-galactosidase; lacZ fragment
   1868..1886    +  promoter       T7 promoter: promoter for bacteriophage T7 RNA polymerase
   1895..1936    +  misc_feature   MCS (fragment): pBluescript multiple cloning site
   1939..2319    -  CDS            KTR1 (fragment): KTR1_YEAST - Experimental evidence at protein level: Swiss-Prot protein existence level 1. Mannosyltransferase that transfers a mannose residue from GDP-mannose to a range of acceptors in vitro, forming an alpha-(1->2)- D-mannosyl-D-mannose linkage. From Saccharomyces cerevisiae (strain ATCC 204508 / S288c) (Baker's yeast).
   2966..6088    +  CDS            NUP1: NUP1_YEAST - Experimental evidence at protein level: Swiss-Prot protein existence level 1. Functions as a component of the nuclear pore complex (NPC). NPC components, collectively referred to as nucleoporins (NUPs), can play the role of both NPC structural components and of docking or interaction partners for transiently associated nuclear transport factors. Active directional transport is assured by both, a Phe-Gly (FG) repeat affinity gradient for these transport factors across the NPC and a transport cofactor concentration gradient across the nuclear envelope (GSP1 and GSP2 GTPases associat
   6496..7020    +  CDS            YOR97_YEAST: Experimental evidence at protein level: Swiss-Prot protein existence level 1. From Saccharomyces cerevisiae (strain ATCC 204508 / S288c) (Baker's yeast).
   7236..7553    -  CDS            RPS7A (fragment): RS7A_YEAST - Also known as RPS30. Experimental evidence at protein level: Swiss-Prot protein existence level 1. Component of the ribosome, a large ribonucleoprotein complex responsible for the synthesis of proteins in the cell. The small ribosomal subunit (SSU) binds messenger RNAs (mRNAs) and translates the encoded message by selecting cognate aminoacyl-transfer RNA (tRNA) molecules. The large subunit (LSU) contains the ribosomal catalytic site termed the peptidyl transferase center (PTC), which catalyzes the formation of peptide bonds, thereby polymerizing the amino acids delivered by tRNAs
   7556..7577    +  misc_feature   MCS (fragment): pBluescript multiple cloning site
   7589..7607    -  promoter       T3 promoter: promoter for bacteriophage T3 RNA polymerase
   7652..7668    -  protein_bind   lac operator: The lac repressor binds to the lac operator to inhibit transcription in E. coli. This inhibition can be relieved by adding lactose or isopropyl-β-D-thiogalactopyranoside (IPTG). lac repressor encoded by lacI
   7676..7706    -  promoter       lac promoter: promoter for the E. coli lac operon
   7721..7742    -  protein_bind   CAP binding site: CAP binding activates transcription in the presence of cAMP. E. coli catabolite activator protein
   7755..7847    -  CDS            lacI (fragment): lac repressor; lacI; The lac repressor binds to the lac operator to inhibit transcription in E. coli. This inhibition can be relieved by adding lactose or isopropyl-β-D-thiogalactopyranoside (IPTG).
   8030..8618    -  rep_origin     ori: high-copy-number ColE1/pMB1/pBR322/pUC origin of replication
   8789..9649    -  CDS            AmpR: β-lactamase; bla; confers resistance to ampicillin, carbenicillin, and related antibiotics
   9650..9754    -  promoter       AmpR promoter: bla
   9791..10294   +  misc_feature   CEN/ARS: S. cerevisiae CEN6 centromere fused to an autonomously replicating sequence
  10362..35      +  CDS            rop (fragment) (across the origin): Rop protein, which maintains plasmids at low copy number; rop
