[The description below was written by a language model from this plasmid's Addgene catalogue record and pLannotate feature annotations shown in this document.]
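Description:
LDB34 is a yeast–E. coli shuttle plasmid built on pRS314, a low-copy centromeric vector. In budding yeast it is maintained through the CEN6/ARS element and selected by complementation of tryptophan auxotrophy with the TRP1 marker under its own promoter. In bacteria it replicates at high copy from a ColE1/pUC-type origin and is selected with ampicillin through the β-lactamase gene. The backbone also retains the usual pBluescript-derived elements: an f1 origin for single-stranded DNA production, the lac promoter/operator with a disrupted lacZα fragment, and T7 and T3 promoters flanking the remnants of the multiple cloning site.

The insert is a several-kilobase fragment of S. cerevisiae genomic DNA cloned into the polylinker. It carries the NUP1 open reading frame together with neighbouring chromosomal sequence: a partial KTR1 gene upstream, and an uncharacterised open reading frame and a partial RPS7A gene downstream. No heterologous yeast promoter is annotated, so expression presumably depends on the native sequence upstream of NUP1, although the record does not say so explicitly. NUP1 encodes an FG-repeat nucleoporin of the nuclear pore complex that serves as a docking site for nuclear transport factors. This version is the nup1-21 allele, described as a C-terminal truncation at amino acid 1041, consistent with the annotated coding span. The depositor notes that the encoded protein ends in 22 extra residues not found in the reference sequence, with unknown functional consequence.

The plasmid expresses this truncated Nup1 in yeast, and it comes from a study of the pleiotropic nuclear pore defects of nup1 mutants. The 5′ cloning site is not recorded, and the sequence record is labelled a partial NGS result.
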