Addgene plasmid #185431: LDB34
Purpose: Yeast expression of Nup1 C-terminal truncation (nup1-21 allele)
Depositing lab: Ken Belanger & Laura Davis. Depositing organization: Duke University. Publication: nup1 mutants exhibit pleiotropic defects in nuclear pore complex function. Bogerd AM, Hoffman JA, Amberg DC, Fink GR, Davis LI. J Cell Biol. 1994 Oct . 127(2):319-32. 10.1083/jcb.127.2.319 PubMed 7929578.
Backbone
  Vector backbone: pRS314
  Vector type: Yeast Expression
  Selectable markers: TRP1
Growth in bacteria
  Bacterial resistance: Ampicillin, 100 μg/mL
  Growth temperature: 37°C
  Growth strain: DH5alpha
  Copy number: High Copy
Gene/Insert
  Gene/Insert name: NUP1
  Species: S. cerevisiae (budding yeast)
  Mutation: Truncation at amino acid 1041 from the C-term of Nup1
  Cloning method: Restriction Enzyme; 5′ cloning site unknown (unknown if destroyed)
Terms and licenses: Academic/Nonprofit Terms; Industry Terms: Not Available to Industry
Depositor comments: Please note: Plasmid contains an additional 22 amino acids (LKDIYSYIPSTYTLHMKLLEKF) on the C-terminus of Nup1 compared to the NCBI reference sequence NP_014741.1. It is not known how this affect the plasmid's function.
How to cite: LDB34 was a gift from Ken Belanger & Laura Davis (Addgene plasmid # 185431 ; http://n2t.net/addgene:185431 ; RRID:Addgene_185431)
